LOCUS       Exported 7715 bp ds-DNA circular SYN 12-MAY-2021
DEFINITION  Expresses human androgen receptor (R405A) in mammalian cells.
ACCESSION   .
VERSION     .
KEYWORDS    pCMV-AR-R405A
SOURCE      synthetic DNA construct
  ORGANISM  synthetic DNA construct
REFERENCE   1 (bases 1 to 7715)
  AUTHORS   Lagarde WH, Blackwelder AJ, Minges JT, Hnat AT, French FS, Wilson EM
  TITLE     Androgen receptor exon 1 mutation causes androgen insensitivity by
            creating phosphorylation site and inhibiting melanoma antigen-A11
            activation of NH2- and carboxyl-terminal interaction-dependent
            transactivation.
  JOURNAL   J Biol Chem. 2012 Mar 30;287(14):10905-15. doi:
            10.1074/jbc.M111.336081. Epub 2012 Feb 13.
  PUBMED    22334658
REFERENCE   2 (bases 1 to 7715)
  AUTHORS   .
  TITLE     Direct Submission
  JOURNAL   Exported May 12, 2021 from SnapGene Server 1.1.58
            http://www.snapgene.com
FEATURES             Location/Qualifiers
     source          1..7715
                     /organism="synthetic DNA construct"
                     /mol_type="other DNA"
     enhancer        1..380
                     /label=CMV enhancer
                     /note="human cytomegalovirus immediate early enhancer"
     promoter        381..584
                     /label=CMV promoter
                     /note="human cytomegalovirus (CMV) immediate early
                     promoter"
     primer_bind     535..555
                     /label=CMV-F
                     /note="Human CMV immediate early promoter, forward primer"
     polyA_signal    3739..4361
                     /label=hGH poly(A) signal
                     /note="human growth hormone polyadenylation signal"
     primer_bind     complement(3938..3957)
                     /label=hGH-PA-R
                     /note="Human growth hormone terminator, reverse primer"
     primer_bind     complement(4385..4405)
                     /label=pBABE 3'
                     /note="SV40 enhancer, reverse primer for pBABE vectors"
     promoter        4390..4719
                     /label=SV40 promoter
                     /note="SV40 enhancer and early promoter"
     rep_origin      4570..4705
                     /label=SV40 ori
                     /note="SV40 origin of replication"
     primer_bind     4632..4651
                     /label=SV40pro-F
                     /note="SV40 promoter/origin, forward primer"
     primer_bind     complement(4757..4776)
                     /label=T7
                     /note="T7 promoter, forward primer"
     promoter        complement(4758..4776)
                     /label=T7 promoter
                     /note="promoter for bacteriophage T7 RNA polymerase"
     primer_bind     complement(4790..4806)
                     /label=M13 rev
                     /note="common sequencing primer, one of multiple similar
                     variants"
     primer_bind     complement(4790..4806)
                     /label=M13 Reverse
                     /note="In lacZ gene. Also called M13-rev"
     primer_bind     complement(4803..4825)
                     /label=M13/pUC Reverse
                     /note="In lacZ gene"
     protein_bind    4814..4830
                     /label=lac operator
                     /bound_moiety="lac repressor encoded by lacI"
                     /note="The lac repressor binds to the lac operator to
                     inhibit transcription in E. coli. This inhibition can be
                     relieved by adding lactose or
                     isopropyl-beta-D-thiogalactopyranoside (IPTG)."
     promoter        complement(4838..4868)
                     /label=lac promoter
                     /note="promoter for the E. coli lac operon"
     protein_bind    4883..4904
                     /label=CAP binding site
                     /bound_moiety="E. coli catabolite activator protein"
                     /note="CAP binding activates transcription in the presence
                     of cAMP."
     primer_bind     complement(5021..5038)
                     /label=L4440
                     /note="L4440 vector, forward primer"
     rep_origin      complement(5192..5780)
                     /direction=LEFT
                     /label=ori
                     /note="high-copy-number ColE1/pMB1/pBR322/pUC origin of
                     replication"
     primer_bind     complement(5272..5291)
                     /label=pBR322ori-F
                     /note="pBR322 origin, forward primer"
     CDS             complement(5951..6811)
                     /codon_start=1
                     /gene="bla"
                     /product="beta-lactamase"
                     /label=AmpR
                     /note="confers resistance to ampicillin, carbenicillin, and
                     related antibiotics"
                     /translation="MSIQHFRVALIPFFAAFCLPVFAHPETLVKVKDAEDQLGARVGYI
                     ELDLNSGKILESFRPEERFPMMSTFKVLLCGAVLSRIDAGQEQLGRRIHYSQNDLVEYS
                     PVTEKHLTDGMTVRELCSAAITMSDNTAANLLLTTIGGPKELTAFLHNMGDHVTRLDRW
                     EPELNEAIPNDERDTTMPVAMATTLRKLLTGELLTLASRQQLIDWMEADKVAGPLLRSA
                     LPAGWFIADKSGAGERGSRGIIAALGPDGKPSRIVVIYTTGSQATMDERNRQIAEIGAS
                     LIKHW"
     primer_bind     6574..6593
                     /label=Amp-R
                     /note="Ampicillin resistance gene, reverse primer"
     promoter        complement(6812..6916)
                     /gene="bla"
                     /label=AmpR promoter
     rep_origin      6943..7398
                     /direction=RIGHT
                     /label=f1 ori
                     /note="f1 bacteriophage origin of replication; arrow
                     indicates direction of (+) strand synthesis"
     primer_bind     complement(7030..7049)
                     /label=F1ori-R
                     /note="F1 origin, reverse primer"
     primer_bind     7240..7261
                     /label=F1ori-F
                     /note="F1 origin, forward primer"
     primer_bind     7524..7546
                     /label=M13/pUC Forward
                     /note="In lacZ gene"
     primer_bind     7538..7555
                     /label=M13 Forward
                     /note="In lacZ gene. Also called M13-F20 or M13 (-21)
                     Forward"
     primer_bind     7539..7555
                     /label=M13 fwd
                     /note="common sequencing primer, one of multiple similar
                     variants"
ORIGIN
        1 gacattgatt attgactagt tattaatagt aatcaattac ggggtcatta gttcatagcc
       61 catatatgga gttccgcgtt acataactta cggtaaatgg cccgcctggc tgaccgccca
      121 acgacccccg cccattgacg tcaataatga cgtatgttcc catagtaacg ccaataggga
      181 ctttccattg acgtcaatgg gtggagtatt tacggtaaac tgcccacttg gcagtacatc
      241 aagtgtatca tatgccaagt ccgcccccta ttgacgtcaa tgacggtaaa tggcccgcct
      301 ggcattatgc ccagtacatg accttacggg actttcctac ttggcagtac atctacgtat
      361 tagtcatcgc tattaccatg gtgatgcggt tttggcagta caccaatggg cgtggatagc
      421 ggtttgactc acggggattt ccaagtctcc accccattga cgtcaatggg agtttgtttt
      481 ggcaccaaaa tcaacgggac tttccaaaat gtcgtaataa ccccgccccg ttgacgcaaa
      541 tgggcggtag gcgtgtacgg tgggaggtct atataagcag agctcgttta gtgaaccgtc
      601 agaattcaga tctgtccacc gtgtgtcttc ttctgcacga gactttgagg ctgtcagagc
      661 gctttttgcg tggttgctcc cgcaagtttc cttctctgga gcttcccgca ggtgggcagc
      721 tagctgcagc gactaccgca tcatcacagc ctgttgaact cttctgagca agagaagggg
      781 aggcggggta agggaagtag gtggaagatt cagccaagct caaggatgga agtgcagtta
      841 gggctgggaa gggtctaccc tcggccgccg tccaagacct accgaggagc tttccagaat
      901 ctgttccaga gcgtgcgcga agtgatccag aacccgggcc ccaggcaccc agaggccgcg
      961 agcgcagcac ctcccggcgc cagtttgctg ctgctgcagc agcagcagca gcagcagcag
     1021 cagcagcagc agcagcagca gcagcagcaa gagactagcc ccaggcagca gcagcagcag
     1081 cagggtgagg atggttctcc ccaagcccat cgtagaggcc ccacaggcta cctggtcctg
     1141 gatgaggaac agcaaccttc acagccgcag tcggccctgg agtgccaccc cgagagaggt
     1201 tgcgtcccag agcctggagc cgccgtggcc gccagcaagg ggctgccgca gcagctgcca
     1261 gcacctccgg acgaggatga ctcagctgcc ccatccacgt tgtccctgct gggccccact
     1321 ttccccggct taagcagctg ctccgctgac cttaaagaca tcctgagcga ggccagcacc
     1381 atgcaactcc ttcagcaaca gcagcaggaa gcagtatccg aaggcagcag cagcgggaga
     1441 gcgagggagg cctcgggggc tcccacttcc tccaaggaca attacttagg gggcacttcg
     1501 accatttctg acaacgccaa ggagttgtgt aaggcagtgt cggtgtccat gggcctgggt
     1561 gtggaggcgt tggagcatct gagtccaggg gaacagcttc ggggggattg catgtacgcc
     1621 ccacttttgg gagttccacc cgctgtgcgt cccactcctt gtgccccatt ggccgaatgc
     1681 aaaggttctc tgctagacga cagcgcaggc aagagcactg aagatactgc tgagtattcc
     1741 cctttcaagg gaggttacac caaagggcta gaaggcgaga gcctaggctg ctctggcagc
     1801 gctgcagcag ggagctccgg gacacttgaa ctgccgtcta ccctgtctct ctacaagtcc
     1861 ggagcactgg acgaggcagc tgcgtaccag agtcgcgact actacaactt tccactggct
     1921 ctggccggac cgccgccccc tccgccgcct ccccatcccc acgctcgcat caagctggag
     1981 aacccgctgg actacggcag cgcctgggcg gctgcggcgg cgcagtgcgc ctatggggac
     2041 ctggcgagcc tgcatggcgc gggtgcagcg ggacccggtt ctgggtcacc ctcagccgcc
     2101 gcttcctcat cctggcacac tctcttcaca gccgaagaag gccagttgta tggaccgtgt
     2161 ggtggtggtg ggggtggtgg cggcggcggc ggcggcggcg gcggcggcgg cggcggcggc
     2221 ggcggcggcg aggcgggagc tgtagccccc tacggctaca ctcggccccc tcaggggctg
     2281 gcgggccagg aaagcgactt caccgcacct gatgtgtggt accctggcgg catggtgagc
     2341 agagtgccct atcccagtcc cacttgtgtc aaaagcgaaa tgggcccctg gatggatagc
     2401 tactccggac cttacgggga catgcgtttg gagactgcca gggaccatgt tttgcccatt
     2461 gactattact ttccacccca gaagacctgc ctgatctgtg gagatgaagc ttctgggtgt
     2521 cactatggag ctctcacatg tggaagctgc aaggtcttct tcaaaagagc cgctgaaggg
     2581 aaacagaagt acctgtgcgc cagcagaaat gattgcacta ttgataaatt ccgaaggaaa
     2641 aattgtccat cttgtcgtct tcggaaatgt tatgaagcag ggatgactct gggagcccgg
     2701 aagctgaaga aacttggtaa tctgaaacta caggaggaag gagaggcttc cagcaccacc
     2761 agccccactg aggagacaac ccagaagctg acagtgtcac acattgaagg ctatgaatgt
     2821 cagcccatct ttctgaatgt cctggaagcc attgagccag gtgtagtgtg tgctggacac
     2881 gacaacaacc agcccgactc ctttgcagcc ttgctctcta gcctcaatga actgggagag
     2941 agacagcttg tacacgtggt caagtgggcc aaggccttgc ctggcttccg caacttacac
     3001 gtggacgacc agatggctgt cattcagtac tcctggatgg ggctcatggt gtttgccatg
     3061 ggctggcgat ccttcaccaa tgtcaactcc aggatgctct acttcgcccc tgatctggtt
     3121 ttcaatgagt accgcatgca caagtcccgg atgtacagcc agtgtgtccg aatgaggcac
     3181 ctctctcaag agtttggatg gctccaaatc accccccagg aattcctgtg catgaaagca
     3241 ctgctactct tcagcattat tccagtggat gggctgaaaa atcaaaaatt ctttgatgaa
     3301 cttcgaatga actacatcaa ggaactcgat cgtatcattg catgcaaaag aaaaaatccc
     3361 acatcctgct caagacgctt ctaccagctc accaagctcc tggactccgt gcagcctatt
     3421 gcgagagagc tgcatcagtt cacttttgac ctgctaatca agtcacacat ggtgagcgtg
     3481 gactttccgg aaatgatggc agagatcatc tctgtgcaag tgcccaagat cctttctggg
     3541 aaagtcaagc ccatctattt ccacacccag tgaagcattg gaaaccctat ttccccaccc
     3601 cagctcatgc cccctttcag atgtcttctg cctgttataa ctctgcacta ctcctctgca
     3661 gtgccttggg gaatttcctc tattgatgta cagtctgtca tgagcttgca tgcctgcagg
     3721 tcgactctag aggatcccgg gtggcatccc tgtgacccct ccccagtgcc tctcctggcc
     3781 ctggaagttg ccactccagt gcccaccagc cttgtcctaa taaaattaag ttgcatcatt
     3841 ttgtctgact aggtgtcctt ctataatatt atggggtgga ggggggtggt atggagcaag
     3901 gggcaagttg ggaagacaac ctgtagggcc tgcggggtct attgggaacc aagctggagt
     3961 gcagtggcac aatcttggct cactgcaatc tccgcctcct gggttcaagc gattctcctg
     4021 cctcagcctc ccgagttgtt gggattccag gcatgcatga ccaggctcag ctaatttttg
     4081 tttttttggt agagacgggg tttcaccata ttggccaggc tggtctccaa ctcctaatct
     4141 caggtgatct acccaccttg gcctcccaaa ttgctgggat tacaggcgtg aaccactgct
     4201 cccttccctg tccttctgat tttaaaataa ctataccagc aggaggacgt ccagacacag
     4261 cataggctac ctggccatgc ccaaccggtg ggacatttga gttgcttgct tggcactgtc
     4321 ctctcatgcg ttgggtccac tcagtagatg cctgttgaat tgggtacgcg gccagcttgg
     4381 ctgtggaatg tgtgtcagtt agggtgtgga aagtccccag gctccccagc aggcagaagt
     4441 atgcaaagca tgcatctcaa ttagtcagca accaggtgtg gaaagtcccc aggctcccca
     4501 gcaggcagaa gtatgcaaag catgcatctc aattagtcag caaccatagt cccgccccta
     4561 actccgccca tcccgcccct aactccgccc agttccgccc attctccgcc ccatggctga
     4621 ctaatttttt ttatttatgc agaggccgag gccgcctcgg cctctgagct attccagaag
     4681 tagtgaggag gcttttttgg aggcctaggc ttttgcaaaa agctcctcga ggaactgaaa
     4741 aaccagaaag ttaattccct atagtgagtc gtattaaatt cgtaatcatg tcatagctgt
     4801 ttcctgtgtg aaattgttat ccgctcacaa ttccacacaa catacgagcc ggaagcataa
     4861 agtgtaaagc ctggggtgcc taatgagtga gctaactcac attaattgcg ttgcgctcac
     4921 tgcccgcttt ccagtcggga aacctgtcgt gccagctgca ttaatgaatc ggccaacgcg
     4981 cggggagagg cggtttgcgt attgggcgct cttccgcttc ctcgctcact gactcgctgc
     5041 gctcggtcgt tcggctgcgg cgagcggtat cagctcactc aaaggcggta atacggttat
     5101 ccacagaatc aggggataac gcaggaaaga acatgtgagc aaaaggccag caaaaggcca
     5161 ggaaccgtaa aaaggccgcg ttgctggcgt ttttccatag gctccgcccc cctgacgagc
     5221 atcacaaaaa tcgacgctca agtcagaggt ggcgaaaccc gacaggacta taaagatacc
     5281 aggcgtttcc ccctggaagc tccctcgtgc gctctcctgt tccgaccctg ccgcttaccg
     5341 gatacctgtc cgcctttctc ccttcgggaa gcgtggcgct ttctcatagc tcacgctgta
     5401 ggtatctcag ttcggtgtag gtcgttcgct ccaagctggg ctgtgtgcac gaaccccccg
     5461 ttcagcccga ccgctgcgcc ttatccggta actatcgtct tgagtccaac ccggtaagac
     5521 acgacttatc gccactggca gcagccactg gtaacaggat tagcagagcg aggtatgtag
     5581 gcggtgctac agagttcttg aagtggtggc ctaactacgg ctacactaga agaacagtat
     5641 ttggtatctg cgctctgctg aagccagtta ccttcggaaa aagagttggt agctcttgat
     5701 ccggcaaaca aaccaccgct ggtagcggtg gtttttttgt ttgcaagcag cagattacgc
     5761 gcagaaaaaa aggatctcaa gaagatcctt tgatcttttc tacggggtct gacgctcagt
     5821 ggaacgaaaa ctcacgttaa gggattttgg tcatgagatt atcaaaaagg atcttcacct
     5881 agatcctttt aaattaaaaa tgaagtttta aatcaatcta aagtatatat gagtaaactt
     5941 ggtctgacag ttaccaatgc ttaatcagtg aggcacctat ctcagcgatc tgtctatttc
     6001 gttcatccat agttgcctga ctccccgtcg tgtagataac tacgatacgg gagggcttac
     6061 catctggccc cagtgctgca atgataccgc gagacccacg ctcaccggct ccagatttat
     6121 cagcaataaa ccagccagcc ggaagggccg agcgcagaag tggtcctgca actttatccg
     6181 cctccatcca gtctattaat tgttgccggg aagctagagt aagtagttcg ccagttaata
     6241 gtttgcgcaa cgttgttgcc attgctacag gcatcgtggt gtcacgctcg tcgtttggta
     6301 tggcttcatt cagctccggt tcccaacgat caaggcgagt tacatgatcc cccatgttgt
     6361 gcaaaaaagc ggttagctcc ttcggtcctc cgatcgttgt cagaagtaag ttggccgcag
     6421 tgttatcact catggttatg gcagcactgc ataattctct tactgtcatg ccatccgtaa
     6481 gatgcttttc tgtgactggt gagtactcaa ccaagtcatt ctgagaatag tgtatgcggc
     6541 gaccgagttg ctcttgcccg gcgtcaatac gggataatac cgcgccacat agcagaactt
     6601 taaaagtgct catcattgga aaacgttctt cggggcgaaa actctcaagg atcttaccgc
     6661 tgttgagatc cagttcgatg taacccactc gtgcacccaa ctgatcttca gcatctttta
     6721 ctttcaccag cgtttctggg tgagcaaaaa caggaaggca aaatgccgca aaaaagggaa
     6781 taagggcgac acggaaatgt tgaatactca tactcttcct ttttcaatat tattgaagca
     6841 tttatcaggg ttattgtctc atgagcggat acatatttga atgtatttag aaaaataaac
     6901 aaataggggt tccgcgcaca tttccccgaa aagtgccacc tgnnnnnnnn nnnnnnnnnn
     6961 nnnnnnnnnn nnnnnnnnnn nnnnnnnnnn nnnnnnnnnn nnnnnnnnnn nnnnnnnnnn
     7021 nnnnnnnnnn nnnnnnnnnn nnnnnnnnnn nnnnnnnnnn nnnnnncnnn nnnnnnnnnn
     7081 nnnnnnnnnn nnnnnnnnnn nnnnnnnnnn nnnnnnnnnn nnnnnnnnnn nnnnnnnnnn
     7141 nnnnnnnnnn nnnnnnnnan nnnnnnnnnn nnnnnnnnnn nnnnnnnnnn nnnnnnnnnn
     7201 nnnnnnnncc tttgacgttg gagtccacgt tctttaatag tggactcttg ttccaaactg
     7261 gaacaacact caaccctatc tcggtctatt cttttgattt ataagggatt ttgccgattt
     7321 cggcctattg gttaaaaaat gagctgattt aacaaaaatt taacgcgaat tttaacaaaa
     7381 tattaacgct tacaatttcc attcgccatt caggctgcgc aactgttggg aagggcgatc
     7441 ggtgcgggcc tcttcgctat tacgccagct ggcgaaaggg ggatgtgctg caaggcgatt
     7501 aagttgggta acgccagggt tttcccagtc acgacgttgt aaaacgacgg ccagtgccaa
     7561 gctgatctat acattgaatc aatattggca attagccata ttagtcattg gttatatagc
     7621 ataaatcaat attggctatt ggccattgca tacgttgtat ctatatcata atatgtacat
     7681 ttatattggc tcatgtccaa tatgaccgcc atgtt
//
