[The description below was written by a language model from this plasmid's Addgene catalogue record and the feature table of its GenBank file.]
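Description:
pCMV-AR-R405A is a 7.7 kb circular mammalian expression plasmid built on the pCMV5 backbone that expresses the human androgen receptor (AR) carrying an arginine-to-alanine substitution at residue 405. Transcription is driven by the human cytomegalovirus immediate-early enhancer and promoter and terminated by the human growth hormone polyadenylation signal. The feature table does not annotate the AR coding sequence itself, but the unannotated span of roughly 3 kb between the CMV promoter and the hGH poly(A) signal is where the insert would lie. No epitope tag or reporter is recorded, and the restriction sites used for cloning are listed as unknown.

In bacteria the plasmid is maintained through a high-copy ColE1/pUC-type origin and selected with ampicillin via the beta-lactamase gene. An f1 origin allows single-stranded DNA production. Remnants of a lacZ-type cloning region (lac promoter, operator, CAP site, M13 primer sites) and a T7 promoter are also present. An SV40 enhancer/early promoter region containing the SV40 origin lies downstream of the expression cassette. It permits episomal amplification in cells that supply large T antigen, and no mammalian selection marker is annotated, so the vector is suited to transient transfection.

The associated publication concerns an AR exon 1 mutation that causes androgen insensitivity by creating a phosphorylation site and impairing melanoma antigen-A11 activation of AR transactivation that depends on the NH2- and carboxyl-terminal interaction. The R405A mutant presumably serves as a point-mutant reagent in such functional studies, though the record does not spell out its specific role. The depositor notes that the N-terminal glutamine repeat may expand or contract slightly during bacterial propagation. Such minor changes are not expected to significantly affect receptor activity.
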