Addgene plasmid #126052: pCMV-AR-R405A
Purpose: Expresses human androgen receptor (R405A) in mammalian cells
Depositing lab: Elizabeth Wilson. Depositing organization: University of North Carolina at Chapel Hill. Publication: Androgen receptor exon 1 mutation causes androgen insensitivity by creating phosphorylation site and inhibiting melanoma antigen-A11 activation of NH2- and carboxyl-terminal interaction-dependent transactivation. Lagarde WH, Blackwelder AJ, Minges JT, Hnat AT, French FS, Wilson EM. J Biol Chem. 2012 Mar 30;287(14):10905-15. doi: 10.1074/jbc.M111.336081. Epub 2012 Feb 13. PubMed 22334658.
Backbone
  Vector backbone: pCMV5
  Vector type: Mammalian Expression
Growth in bacteria
  Bacterial resistance: Ampicillin, 100 μg/mL
  Growth temperature: 37°C
  Growth strain: DH5alpha
  Copy number: Unknown
Gene/Insert
  Gene/Insert name: AR (alt name: androgen receptor)
  Species: H. sapiens (human)
  Mutation: R405A
  Entrez Gene: AR (a.k.a. AIS, AR8, DHTR, HUMARA, HYSP1, KD, NR3C4, SBMA, SMAX1, TFM)
  Promoter: CMV
  Cloning method: Restriction Enzyme; 5′ cloning site unknown (unknown if destroyed); 3′ cloning site unknown (unknown if destroyed)
  Sequencing primers: 5′ CMV-F
Terms and licenses: Academic/Nonprofit Terms; Industry Terms: Not Available to Industry
Depositor comments: The human AR N-terminal glutamine repeat may undergo minor expansion or contraction during bacterial propagation. It may be advisable to limit the time of bacterial growth and to verify glutamine repeat length using Sanger sequencing. Minor changes in AR N-terminal glutamine repeat length should not significantly alter AR activity.
How to cite: pCMV-AR-R405A was a gift from Elizabeth Wilson (Addgene plasmid # 126052 ; http://n2t.net/addgene:126052 ; RRID:Addgene_126052)
